Addgene plasmid #45789: pBEST-OR2-OR1-Pr-araC, pBAD-TetR, pBAD-TetO1-deGFP-ssrA
Depositing lab: Richard Murray. Depositing organization: California Institute of Technology.
Backbone
  Vector backbone: pBEST-Luc
  Backbone manufacturer: Promega
  Modifications to backbone: There are 3 inserts on this plasmid. The untranslated region for all 3 is UTR1, a powerful UTR. The transcriptional terminator for all 3 is called T500. In 5' to 3' order, the inserts are: pBAD-tetO1 (repressed by TetR)-UTR1-deGFP-ssrA-T500, pBAD-UTR1-TetR-T500, and OR2-OR1-Pr (bacteriophage lambda with one mutation)-UTR1-araC-T500. The pBAD-TetR insert is inverted. DeGFP is tagged with a ssrA degradation tag.
  Vector type: Bacterial Expression, Synthetic Biology
Growth in bacteria
  Bacterial resistance: Ampicillin, 100 μg/mL
  Growth temperature: 30°C
  Growth strain: KL740
  Growth instructions: Grow at 29C in strain KL740, LB medium.
  Copy number: High Copy
Gene/Insert 1
  Gene/Insert name: deGFP (alt name: eGFP-Del6-229)
  Insert size (bp): 675
  Promoter: pBAD-tetO1
  Tag / fusion protein: ssrA degradation tag
  Cloning method: Unknown
  Sequencing primers: 5′ ATTGTCTCATGAGCGGATAC; 3′ CCGGTTTCACCACAGAAAG
Gene/Insert 2
  Gene/Insert name: Tetracycline repressor (alt name: TetR)
  Insert size (bp): 624
  Promoter: pBAD
  Cloning method: Unknown
  Sequencing primers: 5′ CTTTCTGTGGTGAAACCGG; 3′ GTGCGATAGTCTTCACCATG
Gene/Insert 3
  Gene/Insert name: araC
  Insert size (bp): 930
  Promoter: OR2-OR1-Pr (bacteriophage Lambda with one mutation)
  Cloning method: Unknown
  Sequencing primers: 5′ CATGGTGAAGACTATCGCAC; 3′ CACCTGTCCTACGAGTTGC
Resource information
  A portion of this plasmid was derived from a plasmid made by: Vincent Noireaux, University of Minnesota
Terms and licenses: Academic/Nonprofit Terms; Industry Terms: Not Available to Industry
How to cite: pBEST-OR2-OR1-Pr-araC, pBAD-TetR, pBAD-TetO1-deGFP-ssrA was a gift from Richard Murray (Addgene plasmid # 45789 ; http://n2t.net/addgene:45789 ; RRID:Addgene_45789)
