[The description below was written by a language model from this plasmid's Addgene catalogue record and pLannotate feature annotations shown in this document.]
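Description:
pBEST-OR2-OR1-Pr-araC, pBAD-TetR, pBAD-TetO1-deGFP-ssrA is a 5,861 bp high-copy bacterial expression and synthetic-biology plasmid built on the Promega pBEST-Luc backbone. It replicates from a ColE1/pUC-type origin and is selected with ampicillin through the β-lactamase gene and its native promoter. The recorded host is strain KL740, grown at reduced temperature. The record does not explain this choice, though it is consistent with the plasmid carrying a strong lambda-derived promoter.

The plasmid carries three expression cassettes, each using the strong UTR1 leader (annotated as the T7 gene 10 ribosome binding site) and the T500 terminator. A lambda OR2-OR1-Pr promoter bearing one mutation drives araC, supplying the arabinose-responsive regulator. AraC in turn controls two pBAD promoters. One drives the Tn10 tetracycline repressor TetR. The other is a hybrid pBAD-tetO1 promoter, with a tet operator downstream of the araBAD sequence, and drives deGFP, a truncated eGFP variant fused to a C-terminal ssrA tag that targets it for ClpXP/ClpAP proteolysis. Arabinose therefore switches on both the reporter and its own repressor, the wiring of an incoherent feed-forward loop. Rapid turnover of the tagged deGFP lets fluorescence follow the circuit dynamics rather than simply accumulate. TetR repression would be expected to be relievable with tetracycline-class inducers.

The depositor describes the TetR cassette as inverted, whereas the automated feature table places the deGFP and TetR units on the same strand, opposite to araC. Short hits to TcR, lambda O protein, an H1 promoter and a second ssrA fragment appear to be annotation artefacts in the spacer, promoter or terminator regions. The record does not state a specific application, but part of the plasmid derives from another laboratory's construct, and the design suits circuit prototyping in E. coli or its extracts.
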