Features (pLannotate 1.2.2; 22 found; start..end, strand, type, name):
      7..29      +  RBS            RBS: efficient ribosome binding site from bacteriophage T7 gene 10 (Olins and Rangwala, 1989)
     36..60      -  promoter       araBAD promoter (fragment): araBAD; promoter of the L-arabinose operon of E. coli; the araC regulatory gene is transcribed in the opposite direction (Guzman et al., 1995)
     87..965     +  CDS            araC: L-arabinose regulatory protein; araC
   1002..1133    +  CDS            TcR (fragment): tetracycline efflux protein; tet; confers resistance to tetracycline
   1313..1901    -  rep_origin     ori: high-copy-number ColE1/pMB1/pBR322/pUC origin of replication
   2072..2932    -  CDS            AmpR: β-lactamase; bla; confers resistance to ampicillin, carbenicillin, and related antibiotics
   2933..3037    -  promoter       AmpR promoter: bla
   3080..3104    -  CDS            ssrA tag (LVA) (fragment): C-terminal peptide that mediates degradation in bacteria through the ClpXP and ClpAP proteases (McGinness et al., 2006) mutant LVA variant that confers accelerated degradation under some conditions (Andersen et al., 1998)
   3108..3779    -  CDS            (3-F)Tyr-EGFP: (3-F)Tyr-EGFP is a basic (constitutively fluorescent) green fluorescent protein published in 2004, derived from Aequorea victoria.
   3789..3811    -  RBS            RBS: efficient ribosome binding site from bacteriophage T7 gene 10 (Olins and Rangwala, 1989)
   3835..3854    -  promoter       H1-2O2 promoter (fragment): doxycycline-inducible variant of the human H1 RNA promoter (Henriksen et al., 2007)
   3860..3878    -  protein_bind   tet operator: tetO; bacterial operator O2 for the tetR and tetA genes tetracycline repressor TetR
   3879..4127    -  promoter       araBAD promoter (fragment): araBAD; promoter of the L-arabinose operon of E. coli; the araC regulatory gene is transcribed in the opposite direction (Guzman et al., 1995)
   4122..4205    -  CDS            O (fragment): VRPO_LAMBD - Protein inferred from homology: Swiss-Prot protein existence level 3. Necessary for the bidirectional replication of DNA. It interacts with the ori (origin of replication) region of the genome during the initiation of replication. From Escherichia phage lambda (Bacteriophage lambda).
   4218..4242    +  CDS            ssrA tag (LVA) (fragment): C-terminal peptide that mediates degradation in bacteria through the ClpXP and ClpAP proteases (McGinness et al., 2006) mutant LVA variant that confers accelerated degradation under some conditions (Andersen et al., 1998)
   4287..4386    +  CDS            TcR (fragment): tetracycline efflux protein; tet; confers resistance to tetracycline
   4476..4592    +  CDS            O (fragment): VRPO_LAMBD - Protein inferred from homology: Swiss-Prot protein existence level 3. Necessary for the bidirectional replication of DNA. It interacts with the ori (origin of replication) region of the genome during the initiation of replication. From Escherichia phage lambda (Bacteriophage lambda).
   4594..4630    +  CDS            TcR (fragment): tetracycline efflux protein; tet; confers resistance to tetracycline
   4677..5300    -  CDS            TetR: tetracycline repressor TetR; tetR from transposon Tn10; TetR binds to the tetracycline operator tetO to inhibit transcription. This inhibition can be relieved by adding tetracycline or doxycycline.
   5307..5329    -  RBS            RBS: efficient ribosome binding site from bacteriophage T7 gene 10 (Olins and Rangwala, 1989)
   5342..5590    -  promoter       araBAD promoter (fragment): araBAD; promoter of the L-arabinose operon of E. coli; the araC regulatory gene is transcribed in the opposite direction (Guzman et al., 1995)
   5600..5839    +  CDS            O (fragment): VRPO_LAMBD - Protein inferred from homology: Swiss-Prot protein existence level 3. Necessary for the bidirectional replication of DNA. It interacts with the ori (origin of replication) region of the genome during the initiation of replication. From Escherichia phage lambda (Bacteriophage lambda).
>Addgene plasmid #45789 | pBEST-OR2-OR1-Pr-araC, pBAD-TetR, pBAD-TetO1-deGFP-ssrA | depositor full sequence | sequence record 108431 | pBEST-OR2-OR1-Pr-araC, pBAD-TetR, pBAD-TetO1-deGFP-ssrA sequence 5861 bps
AATAATTTTGTTTAACTTTAAGAAGGAGATATACCATGCAATATGGACAATTGGTTTCTTCTCTGAATGG
CGGGAGTATGAAAAGTATGGCTGAAGCGCAAAATGATCCCCTGCTGCCGGGATACTCGTTTAATGCCCAT
CTGGTGGCGGGTTTAACGCCGATTGAGGCCAACGGTTATCTCGATTTTTTTATCGACCGACCGCTGGGAA
TGAAAGGTTATATTCTCAATCTCACCATTCGCGGTCAGGGGGTGGTGAAAAATCAGGGACGAGAATTTGT
TTGCCGACCGGGTGATATTTTGCTGTTCCCGCCAGGAGAGATTCATCACTACGGTCGTCATCCGGAGGCT
CGCGAATGGTATCACCAGTGGGTTTACTTTCGTCCGCGCGCCTACTGGCATGAATGGCTTAACTGGCCGT
CAATATTTGCCAATACGGGGTTCTTTCGCCCGGATGAAGCGCACCAGCCGCATTTCAGCGACCTGTTTGG
GCAAATCATTAACGCCGGGCAAGGGGAAGGGCGCTATTCGGAGCTGCTGGCGATAAATCTGCTTGAGCAA
TTGTTACTGCGGCGCATGGAAGCGATTAACGAGTCGCTCCATCCACCGATGGATAATCGGGTACGCGAGG
CTTGTCAGTACATCAGCGATCACCTGGCAGACAGCAATTTTGATATCGCCAGCGTCGCACAGCATGTTTG
CTTGTCGCCGTCGCGTCTGTCACATCTTTTCCGCCAGCAGTTAGGGATTAGCGTCTTAAGCTGGCGCGAG
GACCAACGTATCAGCCAGGCGAAGCTGCTTTTGAGCACCACCCGGATGCCTATCGCCACCGTCGGTCGCA
ATGTTGGTTTTGACGATCAACTCTATTTCTCGCGGGTATTTAAAAAATGCACCGGGGCCAGCCCGAGCGA
GTTCCGTGCCGGTTGTGAAGAAAAAGTGAATGATGTAGCCGTCAAGTTGTCATAACTCGAGCAAAGCCCG
CCGAAAGGCGGGCTTTTCTGTGTCGACCGATGCCCTTGAGAGCCTTCAACCCAGTCAGCTCCTTCCGGTG
GGCGCGGGGCATGACTATCGTCGCCGCACTTATGACTGTCTTCTTTATCATGCAACTCGTAGGACAGGTG
CCGGCAGCGCTCTTCCGCTTCCTCGCTCACTGACTCGCTGCGCTCGGTCGTTCGGCTGCGGCGAGCGGTA
TCAGCTCACTCAAAGGCGGTAATACGGTTATCCACAGAATCAGGGGATAACGCAGGAAAGAACATGTGAG
CAAAAGGCCAGCAAAAGGCCAGGAACCGTAAAAAGGCCGCGTTGCTGGCGTTTTTCCATAGGCTCCGCCC
CCCTGACGAGCATCACAAAAATCGACGCTCAAGTAAGAGGTGGCGAAACCCGACAGGACTATAAAGATAC
CAGGCGTTTCCCCCTGGAAGCTCCCTCGTGCGCTCTCCTGTTCCGACCCTGCCGCTTACCGGATACCTGT
CCGCCTTTCTCCCTTCGGGAAGCGTGGCGCTTTCTCATAGCTCACGCTGTAGGTATCTCAGTTCGGTGTA
GGTCGTTCGCTCCAAGCTGGGCTGTGTGCACGAACCCCCCGTTCAGCCCGACCGCTGCGCCTTATCCGGT
AACTATCGTCTTGAGTCCAACCCGGTAAGACACGACTTATCGCCACTGGCAGCAGCCACTGGTAACAGGA
TTAGCAGAGCGAGGTATGTAGGCGGTGCTACAGAGTTCTTGAAGTGGTGGCCTAACTACGGCTACACTAG
AAGAACAGTATTTGGTATCTGCGCTCTGCTGAAGCCAGTTACCTTCGGAAAAAGAGTTGGTAGCTCTTGA
TCCGGCAAACAAACCACCGCTGGTAGCGGTGGTTTTTTTGTTTGCAAGCAGCAGATTACGCGCAGAAAAA
AAGGATCTCAAGAAGATCCTTTGATCTTTTCTACGGGGTCTGACGCTCAGTGGAACGAAAACTCACGTTA
AGGGATTTTGGTCATGAGATTATCAAAAAGGATCTTCACCTAGATCCTTTTAAATTAAAAATGAAGTTTT
AAATCAATCTAAAGTATATATGAGTAAACTTGGTCTGACAGTTACCAATGCTTAATCAGTGAGGCACCTA
TCTCAGCGATCTGTCTATTTCGTTCATCCATAGTTGCCTGACTCCCCGTCGTGTAGATAACTACGATACG
GGAGGGCTTACCATCTGGCCCCAGTGCTGCAATGATACCGCGAGACCCACGCTCACCGGCTCCAGATTTA
TCAGCAATAAACCAGCCAGCCGGAAGGGCCGAGCGCAGAAGTGGTCCTGCAACTTTATCCGCCTCCATCC
AGTCTATTAATTGTTGCCGGGAAGCTAGAGTAAGTAGTTCGCCAGTTAATAGTTTGCGCAACGTTGTTGC
CATTGCTACAGGCATCGTGGTGTCACGCTCGTCGTTTGGTATGGCTTCATTCAGCTCCGGTTCCCAACGA
TCAAGGCGAGTTACATGATCCCCCATGTTGTGCAAAAAAGCGGTTAGCTCCTTCGGTCCTCCGATCGTTG
TCAGAAGTAAGTTGGCCGCAGTGTTATCACTCATGGTTATGGCAGCACTGCATAATTCTCTTACTGTCAT
GCCATCCGTAAGATGCTTTTCTGTGACTGGTGAGTACTCAACCAAGTCATTCTGAGAATAGTGTATGCGG
CGACCGAGTTGCTCTTGCCCGGCGTCAACACGGGATAATACCGCGCCACATAGCAGAACTTTAAAAGTGC
TCATCATTGGAAAACGTTCTTCGGGGCGAAAACTCTCAAGGATCTTACCGCTGTTGAGATCCAGTTCGAT
GTAACCCACTCGTGCACCCAACTGATCTTCAGCATCTTTTACTTTCACCAGCGTTTCTGGGTGAGCAAAA
ACAGGAAGGCAAAATGCCGCAAAAAAGGGAATAAGGGCGACACGGAAATGTTGAATACTCATACTCTTCC
TTTTTCAATATTATTGAAGCATTTATCAGGGTTATTGTCTCATGAGCGGATACATATTTGAATGTATTTA
GAAAAATAAACAAATAGGGGTTCCGCGCACATTTCCCCGAAAAGTCCGGGCTTTGCTCGAGTTAAGCAGC
TAAAGCGTAGTTTTCGTCGTTTGCTGCGATCCCGGCGGCGGTCACGAACTCCAGCAGGACCATGTGATCG
CGCTTCTCGTTGGGGTCTTTGCTCAGGGCGGACTGGGTGCTCAGGTAGTGGTTGTCGGGCAGCAGCACGG
GGCCGTCGCCGATGGGGGTGTTCTGCTGGTAGTGGTCGGCGAGCTGCACGCTGCCGTCCTCGATGTTGTG
GCGGATCTTGAAGTTCACCTTGATGCCGTTCTTCTGCTTGTCGGCCATGATATAGACGTTGTGGCTGTTG
TAGTTGTACTCCAGCTTGTGCCCCAGGATGTTGCCGTCCTCCTTGAAGTCGATGCCCTTCAGCTCGATGC
GGTTCACCAGGGTGTCGCCCTCGAACTTCACCTCGGCGCGGGTCTTGTAGTTGCCGTCGTCCTTGAAGAA
GATGGTGCGCTCCTGGACGTAGCCTTCGGGCATGGCGGACTTGAAGAAGTCGTGCTGCTTCATGTGGTCG
GGGTAGCGGCTGAAGCACTGCACGCCGTAGGTCAGGGTGGTCACGAGGGTGGGCCAGGGCACGGGCAGCT
TGCCGGTGGTGCAGATGAACTTCAGGGTCAGCTTGCCGTAGGTGGCATCGCCCTCGCCCTCGCCGGACAC
GCTGAACTTGTGGCCGTTTACGTCGCCGTCCAGCTCGACCAGGATGGGAACAACGCCAGTGAAAAGCTCC
ATGGTATATCTCCTTCTTAAAGTTAAACAAAATTATTGCTAGCTGTGCTCAGTATCTCTATCACTGATAG
GGATGTCAATCTCTATCACTGATAGGGACAGGTAGGATCCGCTAATCTTATGGATAAAAATGCTATGGCA
TAGCAAAGTGTGACGCCGTGCAAATAATCAATGTGGACTTTTCTGCCGTGATTATAGACACTTTTGTTAC
GCGTTTTTGTCATGGCTTTGGTCCCGCTTTGTTACAGAATGCTTTTAATAAGCGGGGTTACCGGTTTGGT
TAGCGAGAAGAGCCAGTAAAAGACGCAGTGACGGCAATGTCTGATGCAATATGGACAATTGGTTTCTGCA
TGCCCAGCGGAACAGCACACACATGTCGCGGTGGTTACGTCCGTCACGTTCACGCATCAGGCGGATATCG
TTAGCCCCGGGATCGCAGCAAACGACGAAAACTACGCTTTAGCTGCTTAACTCGAGCAAAGCCCGCCGAA
AGGCGGGCTTTTCTGTGTCGACCGATGCCCTTGAGAGCCTTCAACCCAGTCAGCTCCTTCCGGTGGGCGC
GGGGCATGACTATCGTCGCCGCACTTATGACTGTCTTCTTTATCATACTAGTGCCACCTGACGTCTAAGA
AACCATTATTATCATGACATTAACCTATAAAAATAGGCGTATCACGAGGCCCTTTCGTCTTCAAGAATTC
TGGCGAATCCTCTGACCAGCCAGAAAACGACCTTTCTGTGGTGAAACCGGGGATCGCATGAAAACCGAAT
TTTGCTGGGTGGGCTAACGATATCCGCATGATGCGTGAACGTGCTATCGTCGCCGCACTTATGACTGTCT
TCTTTATCATTGACGGCAGTACAGAAAAGCCCGCCTTTCGGCGGGCTTTGCTCGAGTTAAGACCCACTTT
CACATTTAAGTTGTTTTTCTAATCCGCATATGATCAATTCAAGGCCGAATAAGAAGGCTGGCTCTGCACC
TTGGTGATCAAATAATTCGATAGCTTGTCGTAATAATGGCGGCATACTATCAGTAGTAGGTGTTTCCCTT
TCTTCTTTAGCGACTTGATGCTCTTGATCTTCCAATACGCAACCTAAAGTAAAATGCCCCACAGCGCTGA
GTGCATATAATGCATTCTCTAGTGAAAAACCTTGTTGGCATAAAAAGGCTAATTGATTTTCGAGAGTTTC
ATACTGTTTTTCTGTAGGCCGTGTACCTAAATGTACTTTTGCTCCATCGCGATGACTTAGTAAAGCACAT
CTAAAACTTTTAGCGTTATTACGTAAAAAATCTTGCCAGCTTTCCCCTTCTAAAGGGCAAAAGTGAGTAT
GGTGCCTATCTAACATCTCAATGGCTAAGGCGTCGAGCAAAGCCCGCTTATTTTTTACATGCCAATACAA
TGTAGGCTGCTCTACACCTAGCTTCTGGGCGAGTTTACGGGTTGTTAAACCTTCGATTCCGACCTCATTA
AGCAGCTCTAATGCGCTGTTAATCACTTTACTTTTATCTAATCTAGACATGGTATATCTCCTTCTTAAAG
TTAAACAAAATTATTGCTAGCCAGGTAGGATCCGCTAATCTTATGGATAAAAATGCTATGGCATAGCAAA
GTGTGACGCCGTGCAAATAATCAATGTGGACTTTTCTGCCGTGATTATAGACACTTTTGTTACGCGTTTT
TGTCATGGCTTTGGTCCCGCTTTGTTACAGAATGCTTTTAATAAGCGGGGTTACCGGTTTGGTTAGCGAG
AAGAGCCAGTAAAAGACGCAGTGACGGCAATGTCTGATGCAATATGGACAATTGGTTTCTATGCCGTAGA
ATGCTGCAATTCAGAGCGCCAGCAAGTGGGGGACAGCAGAAGACCTGACCGCCGCAGAGTGGATGTTTGA
CATGGTGAAGACTATCGCACCATCAGCCAGAAAACCGAATTTTGCTGGGTGGGCTAACGATATCCGCCTG
ATGCGTGAACGTGACGGACGTAACCACCGCGACATGTGTGTGCTGTTCCGCTGGGCATGCTGAGCTAACA
CCGTGCGTGTTGACAATTTTACCTCTGGCGGTGATAATGGTTGCAGCTAGC
