>Addgene plasmid #45789 | pBEST-OR2-OR1-Pr-araC, pBAD-TetR, pBAD-TetO1-deGFP-ssrA | addgene partial sequence | sequence record 67198 | EGFP-N
AAGCTCCATGGTATATCTCCTTCTTAAAGTTAAACAAAATTATTGCTAGCTGTGCTCAGTATCTCTATCA
CTGATAGGGATGTCAATCTCTATCACTGATAGGGACAGGTAGGATCCGCTAATCTTATGGATAAAAATGC
TATGGCATAGCAAAGTGTGACGCCGTGCAAATAATCAATGTGGACTTTTCTGCCGTGATTATAGACACTT
TTGTTACGCGTTTTTGTCATGGCTTTGGTCCCGCTTTGTTACAGAATGCTTTTAATAAGCGGGGTTACCG
GTTTGGTTAGCGAGAAGAGCCAGTAAAAGACGCAGTGACGGCAATGTCTGATGCAATATGGACAATTGGT
TTCTGCATGCCCAGCGGAACAGCACACACATGTCGCGGTGGTTACGTCCGTCACGTTCACGCATCAGGCG
GATATCGTTAGCCCCGGGATCGCAGCAAACGACGAAAACTACGCTTTAGCTGCTTAACTCGAGCAAAGCC
CGCCGAAAGGCGGGCTTTTCTGTGTCGACCGATGCCCTTGAGAGCCTTCAACCCAGTCAGCTCCTTCCGG
TGGGCGCGGGGCATGACTATCGTCGCCGCACTTATGACTGTCTTCTTTATCATACTAGTGCCACCTGACG
TCTAANAAACCATTATTATCATGACATTAACCTATAAAAATAGGCGTATCACGAGGCCCTTTCGTCTTCA
AGAATTCTGGCGAATC
