>Addgene plasmid #45789 | pBEST-OR2-OR1-Pr-araC, pBAD-TetR, pBAD-TetO1-deGFP-ssrA | addgene partial sequence | sequence record 67201 | EGFP-C 5'-CATGGTCCTGCTGGAGTTCGTG-3'
CGCTTTAGCTGCTTAACTCGAGCAAAGCCCGGACTTTTCGGGGAAATGTGCGCGGAACCCCTATTTGTTT
ATTTTTCTAAATACATTCAAATATGTATCCGCTCATGAGACAATAACCCTGATAAATGCTTCAATAATAT
TGAAAAAGGAAGAGTATGAGTATTCAACATTTCCGTGTCGCCCTTATTCCCTTTTTTGCGGCATTTTGCC
TTCCTGTTTTTGCTCACCCAGAAACGCTGGTGAAAGTAAAAGATGCTGAAGATCAGTTGGGTGCACGAGT
GGGTTACATCGAACTGGATCTCAACAGCGGTAAGATCCTTGAGAGTTTTCGCCCCGAAGAACGTTTTCCA
ATGATGAGCACTTTTAAAGTTCTGCTATGTGGCGCGGTATTATCCCGTGTTGACGCCGGGCAAGAGCAAC
TCGGTCGCCGCATACACTATTCTCAGAATGACTTGGTTGAGTACTCACCAGTCACAGAAAAGCATCTTAC
GGATGGCATGACAGTAAGAGAATTATGCAGTGCTGCCATAACCATGAGTGATAACACTGCGGCCAACTTA
CTTCTGACAACGATCGGAGGACCGAAGGAGCTAACCGCTTTTTTGCACAACATGGGGGATCATGTAACTC
GCCTTGATCGTTGGGAACCGGAGCTGAATGAAGCCATACCAAACGACGAGCGTGACACCACGATGCCTGT
AGCAATGGCAACAACGTTGCGCAAACTATTAACTGGCGAACTACTTACTCTAGCTTCCCGGCAACAATTA
ATAGACTGGATGGAGGCGGATAAAGTTG
