>Addgene plasmid #45789 | pBEST-OR2-OR1-Pr-araC, pBAD-TetR, pBAD-TetO1-deGFP-ssrA | addgene partial sequence | sequence record 67202 | Tet-R 5'-GGCGAGTTTACGGGTTGTTA-3'
CGCTGTTAATCACTTTACTTTTATCTAATCTAGACATGGTATATCTCCTTCTTAAAGTTAAACAAAATTA
TTGCTAGCCAGGTAGGATCCGCTAATCTTATGGATAAAAATGCTATGGCATAGCAAAGTGTGACGCCGTG
CAAATAATCAATGTGGACTTTTCTGCCGTGATTATAGACACTTTTGTTACGCGTTTTTGTCATGGCTTTG
GTCCCGCTTTGTTACAGAATGCTTTTAATAAGCGGGGTTACCGGTTTGGTTAGCGAGAAGAGCCAGTAAA
AGACGCAGTGACGGCAATGTCTGATGCAATATGGACAATTGGTTTCTATGCCGTAGAATGCTGCAATTCA
GAGCGCCAGCAAGTGGGGGACAGCAGAAGACCTGACCGCCGCAGAGTGGATGTTTGACATGGTGAAGACT
ATCGCACCATCAGCCAGAAAACCGAATTTTGCTGGGTGGGCTAACGATATCCGCCTGATGCGTGAACGTG
ACGGACGTAACCACCGCGACATGTGTGTGCTGTTCCGCTGGGCATGCTGAGCTAACACCGTGCGTGTTGA
CAATTTTACCTCTGGCGGTGATAATGGTTGCAGCTAGCAATAATTTTGTTTAACTTTAAGAAGGAGATAT
ACCATGCAATATGGACAATTGGTTTCTTCTCTGAATGGCGGGAGTATGA
