>Addgene plasmid #45789 | pBEST-OR2-OR1-Pr-araC, pBAD-TetR, pBAD-TetO1-deGFP-ssrA | addgene partial sequence | sequence record 67203 | AraC-F 5'-TGACAACTTGACGGCTACATC-3'
ACTCGCTCGGGCTGGCCCCGGTGCATTTTTTAAATACCCGCGAGAAATAGAGTTGATCGTCAAAACCAAC
ATTGCGACCGACGGTGGCGATAGGCATCCGGGTGGTGCTCAAAAGCAGCTTCGCCTGGCTGATACGTTGG
TCCTCGCGCCAGCTTAAGACGCTAATCCCTAACTGCTGGCGGAAAAGATGTGACAGACGCGACGGCGACA
AGCAAACATGCTGTGCGACGCTGGCGATATCAAAATTGCTGTCTGCCAGGTGATCGCTGATGTACTGACA
AGCCTCGCGTACCCGATTATCCATCGGTGGATGGAGCGACTCGTTAATCGCTTCCATGCGCCGCAGTAAC
AATTGCTCAAGCAGATTTATCGCCAGCAGCTCCGAATAGCGCCCTTCCCCTTGCCCGGCGTTAATGATTT
GCCCAAACAGGTCGCTGAAATGCGGCTGGTGCGCTTCATCCGGGCGAAAGAACCCCGTATTGGCAAATAT
TGACGGCCAGTTAAGCCATTCATGCCAGTAGGCGCGCGGACGAAAGTAAACCCACTGGTGATACCATTCG
CGAGCCTCCGGATGACGACCGTAGTGATGAATCTCTCCTGGCGGGAACAGCAAAATATCACCCGGTCGGC
AAACAAATTCTCGTCCCTGATTTTTCACCACCCCCTGACCGCGAATGGTGAGATTGAGAATATAACCTTT
CATTCCCAGCGGTCGGTCGATAAAAAAATCGAGATAACCGTTGGCCTCAATCGGCGTTAAACCCGCCACC
AGATGGGCATTAAACGAGTATCCCGGCAGCAGGGGATCATTTTGCGCTTCAGCCATACTTTTCATACTCC
CGCCAT
