>Addgene plasmid #45789 | pBEST-OR2-OR1-Pr-araC, pBAD-TetR, pBAD-TetO1-deGFP-ssrA | addgene partial sequence | sequence record 67643 | pBR322ori-F 5'-GGGAAACGCCTGGTATCTTT-3'
GAGCGTCGATTTTTGTGATGCTCGTCAGGGGGGCGGAGCCTATGGAAAAACGCCAGCAACGCGGCCTTTT
TACGGTTCCTGGCCTTTTGCTGGCCTTTTGCTCACATGTTCTTTCCTGCGTTATCCCCTGATTCTGTGGA
TAACCGTATTACCGCCTTTGAGTGAGCTGATACCGCTCGCCGCAGCCGAACGACCGAGCGCAGCGAGTCA
GTGAGCGAGGAAGCGGAAGAGCGCTGCCGGCACCTGTCCTACNAGTTGCATGATAAAGAANACAGTCATA
ANTGCGGCGACGATAGTCATGCCCCGCGCCCACCGGAAGGAGCTGACTGGGTTGAAGGCTCTCANGGGCA
TCGGTCGACACAGAAAAGCCCGCCTTTCGGCGGGCTTTGCTCGAGTTATGACAACTTGACNGCTACATCA
TTCACTTTTTCTTCACAACCGGCACGGAACTCGCTCGGGCTGGCCCCGGTGCATTTTTTAAATACCCGCG
AGAAATAGAGTTGATCGTCAAAACCAACATTGCGACCGACGGTGGCGATAGGCATCCGGGTGGTGCTCAA
AAGCAGCTTCGCCTGGCTGATACGTTGGTCCTCGCGCCAGCTTAAGACGCTAATCCCTAACTGCTGGCGG
AAAAGATGTGACAGACGCGACGGCGACAAGCAAACATGCTGTGCGACGCTGGCGATATCAAAATTGCTGT
CTGCCAGGTGATCGCTGATGTACTGACAAGCCTCGCGTACCCGATTATCCATCGGTGGATGGAGCGACTC
GTTAATCGCTTCCATGCGCCGCAG
